>Addgene plasmid #36985 | pLV-beta-catenin deltaN90 | addgene full sequence | sequence record 220173 | Addgene NGS Result
CTCGCGCGTTTCGGTGATGACGGTGAAAACCTCTGACACATGCAGCTCCCGGAGACGGTCACAGCTTGTC
TGTAAGCGGATGCCGGGAGCAGACAAGCCCGTCAGGGCGCGTCAGCGGGTGTTGGCGGGTGTCGGGGCTG
GCTTAACTATGCGGCATCAGAGCAGATTGTACTGAGAGTGCACCATTCGACGCTCTCCCTTATGCGACTC
CTGCATTAGGAAGCAGCCCAGTAGTAGGTTGAGGCCGTTGAGCACCGCCGCCGCAAGGAATGGTGCATGC
AAGGAGATGGCGCCCAACAGTCCCCCGGCCACGGGGCCTGCCACCATACCCACGCCGAAACAAGCGCTCA
TGAGCCCGAAGTGGCGAGCCCGATCTTCCCCATCGGTGATGTCGGCGATATAGGCGCCAGCAACCGCACC
TGTGGCGCCGGTGATGCCGGCCACGATGCGTCCGGCGTAGAGGATCTGGCTAGCGATGACCCTGCTGATT
GGTTCGCTGACCATTTCCGGGTGCGGGACGGCGTTACCAGAAACTCAGAAGGTTCGTCCAACCAAACCGA
CTCTGACGGCAGTTTACGAGAGAGATGATAGGGTCTGCTTCAGTAAGCCAGATGCTACACAATTAGGCTT
GTACATATTGTCGTTAGAACGCGGCTACAATTAATACATAACCTTATGTATCATACACATACGATTTAGG
TGACACTATAGAATACACGGAATTAATTCTAGATGCTGCTAGAGATTTTCCACACTGACTAAAAGGGTCT
GAGGGATCTCTAGTTACCAGAGTCACACAACAGACGGGCACACACTACTTGAAGCACTCAAGGCAAGCTT
TATTGAGGCTTAAGCAGTGGGTTCCCTAGTTAGCCAGAGAGCTCCCAGGCTCAGATCTGGTCTAACCAGA
GAGACCCAGTACAAGCAAAAAGCAGCATAACTTCGTATAATGTATGCTATACGAAGTTATTCCCATGGTG
AATTGATCCCATCTTGTCTTCGTTGGGAGTGAATTAGCCCTTCCAGTCCCCCCTTTTCTTTTAAAAAGTG
GCTAAGATCTACAGCTGCCTTGTAAGTCATTGGTCTTAAAGGTACCTGGCCATACGTACCGATGCGGGGA
GGCGGCCCAAAGGGAGATCCGACTCGTCTGAGGGCGAAGGCGAAGACGCGGAAGAGGCCGCAGAGCCGGC
AGCAGGCCGCGGGAAGGAAGGTCCGCTGGATTGAGGGCCGAAGGGACGTAGCAGAAGGACGTCCCGCGCA
GAATCCAGGTGGCAACACAGGCGAGCAGCCATGGAAAGGACGTCAGCTTCCCCGACAACACCACGGAATT
GTCAGTGCCCAACAGCCGAGCCCCTGTCCAGCAGCGGGCAAGGCAGGCGGCGATGAGTTCCGCCGTGGCA
ATAGGGAGGGGGAAAGCGAAAGTCCCGGAAAGGAGCTGACAGGTGGTGGCAATGCCCCAACCAGTGGGGG
TTGCGTCAGCAAACACAGTGCACACCACGCCACGTTGCCTGACAACGGGCCACAACTCCTCATAAAGAGA
CAGCAACCAGGATTTATACAAGGAGGAGAAAATGAAAGCCATACGGGAAGCAATAGCATGATACAAAGGC
ATTAAAGCAGCGTATCCACATAGCGTAAAAGGAGCAACATAGTTAAGAATACCAGTCAATCTTTCACAAA
TTTTGTAATCCAGAGGTTGATTATCATATGACTAGTTCAGAAGAACTCGTCAAGAAGGCGATAGAAGGCG
ATGCGCTGCGAATCGGGAGCGGCGATACCGTAAAGCACGAGGAAGCGGTCAGCCCATTCGCCGCCAAGCT
CTTCAGCAATATCACGGGTAGCCAACGCTATGTCCTGATAGCGGTCCGCCACACCCAGCCGGCCACAGTC
GATGAATCCAGAAAAGCGGCCATTTTCCACCATGATATTCGGCAAGCAGGCATCGCCATGGGTCACGACG
AGATCCTCGCCGTCGGGCATGCGCGCCTTGAGCCTGGCGAACAGTTCGGCTGGCGCGAGCCCCTGATGCT
CTTCGTCCAGATCATCCTGATCGACAAGACCGGCTTCCATCCGAGTACGTGCTCGCTCGATGCGATGTTT
CGCTTGGTGGTCGAATGGGCAGGTAGCCGGATCAAGCGTATGCAGCCGCCGCATTGCATCAGCCATGATG
GATACTTTCTCGGCAGGAGCAAGGTGAGATGACAGGAGATCCTGCCCCGGCACTTCGCCCAATAGCAGCC
AGTCCCTTCCCGCTTCAGTGACAACGTCGAGCACAGCTGCGCAAGGAACGCCCGTCGTGGCCAGCCACGA
TAGCCGCGCTGCCTCGTCCTGCAGTTCATTCAGGGCACCGGACAGGTCGGTCTTGACAAAAAGAACCGGG
CGCCCCTGCGCTGACAGCCGGAACACGGCGGCATCAGAGCAGCCGATTGTCTGTTGTGCCCAGTCATAGC
CGAATAGCCTCTCCACCCAAGCGGCCGGAGAACCTGCGTGCAATCTATCTTGTTCAATCATCAGGGTTAT
TGTCTCATGAGCGGATACATATTTGAAGAATTCGGCCATGGTATTATCATCGTGTTTTTCAAAGGAAAAC
CACGTCCCCGTGGTTCGGGGGGCCTAGACGTTTTTTAACCTCGACTAAACACATGTAAAGCATGTGCACC
GAGGCCCCAGATCAGATCCCATACAATGGGGTACCTTCTGGGCATCCTTCAGCCCCTTGTTGAATACGCT
TGAGGAGAGCCATTTGACTCTTTCCACAACTATCCAACTCACAACGTGGCACTGGGGTTGTGCCGCCTTT
GCAGGTGTATCTTATACACGTGGCTTTTGGCCGCAGAGGCACCTGTCGCCAGGTGGGGGGTTCCGCTGCC
TGCAAAGGGTCGCTACAGACGTTGTTTGTCTTCAAGAAGCTTCCAGAGGAACTGCTTCCTTCACGACATT
CAACAGACCTTGCATTCCTTTGGCGAGAGGGGAAAGACCCCTAGGAATGCTCGTCAAGAAGACAGGGCCA
GGTTTCCGGGCCCTCACATTGCCAAAAGACGGCAATATGGTGGAAAATAACATATAGACAAACGCACACC
GGCCTTATTCCAAGCGGCTTCGGCCAGTAACGTTAGGGGGGGGGGGCGGAATTTACCCGGTGTCGGCAGA
ATGCTTAATGAATTACAACTCGAGCGGCCGCCAGTGTGATGGATTCGAGCCCTCTCAGCAACTCTACAGG
CCAATCACAATGCAAGTTCAGACAATACAGCTAAAGGATGATTTACAGGTCAGTATCAAACCAGGCCAGC
TGATTGCTGTCACCTGGAGGCAGCCCATCCATGAGGTCCTGGGCATGCCCCAGATCTGGCAGCCCATCAA
CTGGATAGTCAGCACCAGGGTGGTGGCCACCCATCTCATGTTCCATCATGGGGTCCATACCCAAGGCATC
CTGGCCATATCCACCAGAGTGAAAAGAACGATAGCTAGGATCATCCTGGCGATATCCAAGGGGTTCTCCC
TGGGCACCAATATCAAGTCCAAGATCAGCAGTCTCATTCCAAGCCATTGGCTCTGTTCTGAAGAGAGAGC
TGGTCAGCTCAACTGAAAGCCGTTTCTTGTAATCTTGTGGCTTGTCCTCAGACATTCGGAACAAAACAGC
AGCTGCATATGTCGCCACACCTTCATTCCTAGAGTGAAGTAACTCTGTCAGAGGAGCTGTGGCTCCCTCA
GCTTCAATAGCTTCTGCAGCTTCCTTGTCCTGAGCAAGTTCACAGAGGACCCCTGCAGCTACTCTTTGGA
TGTTTTCAATGGGAGAATAAAGCAGCTGCACAAACAATGGAATGGTATTTAGTCCTCTGATAACAATTCG
GTTGTGAACATCCCGAGCTAGGATGTGAAGGGCTCCGGTACAACCTTCAACTATTTCTTCCATGCGGACC
CCCTCCACAAATTGCTGCTGTGTCCCACCCATGGACGTACGGCGCTGGGTATCCTGATGTGCACGAACAA
GCAACTGAACTAGTCGTGGAATGGCACCCTGCTCACGCAAAGGTGCATGATTTGCGGGACAAAGGGCAAG
ATTTCGAATCAATCCAACAGTAGCCTTTATCAGAGGCCAGTGGGATGGTGGGTGTAAGAGCTTAACCACA
ACTGGTAGTCCATAGTGAAGGCGAACTGCATTCTGGGCCATCTCTGCTTCTTGGTGTCGGCTGGTCAGAT
GACGAAGAGCACAGATGGCAGGCTCAGTGATGTCTTCCCTGTCACCAGCCCGAAGGACAGTACGCACAAG
AGCCTCTATACCACCCACTTGGCAGACCATCATCTTGTTCTTATAATTATTGCAAGTGAGGTTAGAAAGA
ATTCCAGCTGCACAGGTGACCACATTTATATCATCTGAACCCAGAAGCTGAACAAGAGTCCCAAGGAGAC
CTTCCATCCCTTCCTGTTTAGTTGCAGCATCTGAAAGATTCCTGAGAGTCCAAAGACAGTTCTGAACAAG
ACGTTGACCTGGATCTGTCAGGTGAAGTCCTAAAGCTTGCATTCCACCAGCTTCTACAATAGCCGGCTTA
TTACTAGAGCAGACAGATAGCACCTTCAGCACTCTGCTTGTGGTCCACAGTAGTTTTTCGTAAGTATAGG
TCCTCATTATATTTACTAAAGCTTGGGGTCCACCACTAGCCAGTATGATGAGCTTGCTTTCTTGGTTGCC
ATAAGCTAAAATTTGAAGGCAGTCTGTCGTAATAGCCAAGAATTTAACATTTGTTTTGTTGAGCAAGGCA
ACCATTTTCTGCAGCCCACCAGCTAAACGCACTGCCATTTTAGCTCCTTCTTGATGTAATAAAAGGTTGT
GGAGAGTTGTAATGGCATAAAACAACACAGAATCCACTGGTGAACCAAGCATTTTCACCAGGGCAGGAAT
GCCTCCAGACTTAAAGATGGCCAGTAAGCCCTCACGATGATGGGAAAGGTTATGCAAGGTCCCAGCGGTA
CAACGAGCTGTTTCTACATCATTTGTATTCTGCATGGTACGTACAATAGCAGACACCATCTGAGGAGAAC
GCATGATAGCGTGTCTGGAAGCTTCCTTTTTAGAAAGCTGATGGACCATAACTGCAGCCTTATTAACCAC
CACCTGGTCCTCGTCATTTAGCAGTTTTGTCAGTTCAGGGATTGCACGTGTGGCAAGTTCTGCATCATCT
TGATAGTTAATCAAGTTTACAACTGCATGTTTCAGCATCTGTGATGGTTCAGCCAAACGCTGGACATTAG
TGGGATGAGCAGCATCAAACTGTGTAGATGGGATCTGCATGCCCTCATCTAATGTCTCAGGGAACATAGC
AGCTCGTACCCTCTGAGCTCGAATCTGCAGAATTCGTCGACATCGATGGATCCTCAGGTCCTCCTCGGAG
ATCAGCTTCTGCTCCATGGGATTGACGCGTGTCTTCTATGGAGGTCAAAACAGCGTGGATTCAACTATCT
ATCGCGTAAGCTTAGGCCTGGATCCCGTAGTTTAAACCTCGAGGCTAGTCTCGTGATCGATAAAATTTTG
AATTTTTGTAATTTGTTTTTGTAATTCTTTAGTTTGTATGTCTGTTGCTATTATGTCTACTATTCTTTCC
CCTGCACTGTACCCCCCAATCCCCCCTTTTCTTTTAAAAGTTAACCGATACCGTCGAGATTAATTAAATT
TAAATGTCGAAATTCCTCACGACACCTGAAATGGAAGAAAAAAACTTTGAACCACTGTCTGAGGCTTGAG
AATGAACCAAGATCCAAACTCAAAAAGGGCAAATTCCAAGGAGAATTACATCAAGTGCCAAGCTGGCCTA
ACTTCAGTCTCCACCCACTCAGTGTGGGGAAACTCCATCGCATAAAACCCCTCCCCCCAACCTAAAGACG
ACGTACTCCAAAAGCTCGAGAACTAATCGAGGTGCCTGGACGGCGCCCGGTACTCCGTGGAGTCACATGA
AGCGACGGCTGAGGACGGAAAGGCCCTTTTCCTTTGTGTGGGTGACTCACCCGCCCGCTCTCCCGAGCGC
CGCGTCCTCCATTTTGAGCTCCCTGCAGCAGGGCCGGGAAGCGGCCATCTTTCCGCTCACGCAACTGGTG
CCGACCGGGCCAGCCTTGCCGCCCAGGGCGGGGCGATACACGGCGGCGCGAGGCCAGGCACCAGAGCAGG
CCGGCCAGCTTGAGACTACCCCCGTCCGATTCTCGGTGGCCGCGCTCGCAGGCCCCGCCTCGCCGAACAT
GTGCGCTGGGACGCACGGGCCCCGTCGCCGCCCGCGGCCCCAAAAACCGAAATACCAGTGTGCAGATCTT
GGCCCGCATTTACAAGACTATCTTGCCAGAAAAAAAGCGTCGCAGCAGGTCATCAAAAATTTTAAATGGC
TAGAGACTTATCGAAAGCAGCGAGACAGGCGCGAAGGTGCCACCAGATTCGCACGCGGCGGCCCCAGCGC
CCAGGCCAGGCCTCAACTCAAGCACGAGGCGAAGGGGCTCCTTAAGCGCAAGGCCTCGAACTCTCCCACC
CACTTCCAACCCGAAGCTCGGGATCAAGAATCACGTACTGCAGCCAGGTGGAAGTAATTCAAGGCACGCA
AGGGCCATAACCCGTAAAGAGGCCAGGCCCGCGGGAACCACACACGGCACTTACCTGTGTTCTGGCGGCA
AACCCGTTGCGAAAAAGAACGTTCACGGCGACTACTGCACTTATATACGGTTCTCCCCCACCCTCGGGAA
AAAGGCGGAGCCAGTACACGACATCACTTTCCCAGTTTACCCCGCGCCACCTTCTCTAGGCACCGGTTCA
ATTGCCGACCCCTCCCCCCAACTTCTCGGGGACTGTGGGCGATGTGCGCTCTGCCCACTGACGGGCACCG
GAGCCAATTCCCACTCCTTTCAAGACCTAGAAGGTCCATTAGCTGCAAAGATTCCTCTCTGTTTAAAACT
TTATCCATCTTTGCAAAGCTTATCGTCGACATCGATGGTCGAGGCTAGTCTCGTGATCGATACCGTCGAG
ATCCGTTCACTAATCGAATGGATCTGTCTCTGTCTCTCTCTCCACCTTCTTCTTCTATTCCTTCGGGCCT
GTCGGGTCCCCTCGGGGTTGGGAGGTGGGTCTGAAACGATAATGGTGAATATCCCTGCCTAACTCTATTC
ACTATAGAAAGTACAGCAAAAACTATTCTTAAACCTACCAAGCCTCCTACTATCATTATGAATAATTTTA
TATACCACAGCCAATTTGTTATGTTAAACCAATTCCACAAACTTGCCCATTTATCTAATTCCAATAATTC
TTGTTCATTCTTTTCTTGCTGGTTTTGCGATTCTTCAATTAAGGAGTGTATTAAGCTTGTGTAATTGTTA
ATTTCTCTGTCCCACTCCATCCAGGTCGTGTGATTCCAAATCTGTTCCAGAGATTTATTACTCCAACTAG
CATTCCAAGGCACAGCAGTGGTGCAAATGAGTTTTCCAGAGCAACCCCAAATCCCCAGGAGCTGTTGATC
CTTTAGGTATCTTTCCACAGCCAGGATTCTTGCCTGGAGCTGCTTGATGCCCCAGACTGTGAGTTGCAAC
AGATGCTGTTGCGCCTCAATAGCCCTCAGCAAATTGTTCTGCTGCTGCACTATACCAGACAATAATTGTC
TGGCCTGTACCGTCAGCGTCATTGACGCTGCGCCCATAGTGCTTCCTGCTGCTCCCAAGAACCCAAGGAA
CAAAGCTCCTATTCCCACTGCTCTTTTTTCTCTCTGCACCACTCTTCTCTTTGCCTTGGTGGGTGCTACT
CCTAATGGTTCAATTTTTACTACTTTATATTTATATAATTCACTTCTCCAATTGTCCCTCATATCTCCTC
CTCCAGGTCTGAAGATCAGCGGCCGCTTGCTGTGCGGTGGTCTTACTTTTGTTTTGCTCTTCCTCTATCT
TGTCTAAAGCTTCCTTGGTGTCTTTTATCTCTATCCTTTGATGCACACAATAGAGGGTTGCTACTGTATT
ATATAATGATCTAAGTTCTTCTGATCCTGTCTGAAGGGATGGTTGTAGCTGTCCCAGTATTTGTCTACAG
CCTTCTGATGTTTCTAACAGGCCAGGATTAACTGCGAATCGTTCTAGCTCCCTGCTTGCCCATACTATAT
GTTTTAATTTATATTTTTTCTTTCCCCCTGGCCTTAACCGAATTTTTTCCCATCGCGATCTAATTCTCCC
CCGCTTAATACTGACGCTCTCGCACCCATCTCTCTCCTTCTAGCCTCCGCTAGTCAAAATTTTTGGCGTA
CTCACCAGTCGCCGCCCCTCGCCTCTTGCCGTGCGCGCTTCAGCAAGCCGAGTCCTGCGTCGAGAGAGCT
CCTCTGGTTTCCCTTTCGCTTTCAAGTCCCTGTTCGGGCGCCACTGCTAGAGATTTTCCACACTGACTAA
AAGGGTCTGAGGGATCTCTAGTTACCAGAGTCACACAACAGACGGGCACACACTACTTGAAGCACTCAAG
GCAAGCTTTATTGAGGCTTAAGCAGTGGGTTCCCTAGTTAGCCAGAGAGCTCCCAGGCTCAGATCTGGTC
TAACCAGAGAGACCCAGTACAGGCAAAAAGCAGCTGCTTATATGCAGGATCTGAGGGCTCGCCACTCCCC
AGTCCCGCCCAGGCCACGCCTCCCTGGAAAGTCCCCAGCGGAAAGTCCCTTGTAGCAAGCTCGATATCAG
CAGTTCTTGAAGTACTCCGGATGCAGCTCTCGGGCCACGTGATGAAATGCTAGGCGGCTGTCAAACCTCC
ACTCTAACACTTCTCTCTCCGGGTCATCCATCCCATGCAGGCTCACAGGGTGTAACAAGCTGGTGTTCTC
TCCTTTATTGGCCTCTTCTACCTTATCTGGCTCAACTGGTACTAGCTTGTAGCACCATCCAAAGGTCAGT
GGATATCTGACCCCTGGCCCTGGTGTGTAGTTCTGCTAATCAGGGAAGTAGCCTTGTGTGTGGTAGATCC
ACAGATCAAGGATATCTTGTCTTCTTTGGGAGTGAATTAGCCCTTCCAACTACTAAGTTTGTAGTACATA
TTTAACAAATACAATTTCTTTAAAATGAAAATAATTCAGAGGAATCACAGGTTTAGAGTAAATGAAACCA
CAGGTAATTGGCAGTGGTAATAGGGTATGGGGTGGGAAGTTTGGGATGATTTTGGTTAGCTTGAGTTATC
CAGTTGATCCAGACATGATAAGATACATTGATGAGTTTGGACAAACCACAACTAGAATGCAGTGAAAAAA
ATGCTTTATTTGTGAAATTTGTGATGCTATTGCTTTATTTGTAACCATTATAAGCTGCAATAAACAAGTT
AACAACAACAATTGCATTCATTTTATGTTTCAGGTTCAGGGGGAGGTGTGGGAGGTTTTTTAAAGCAAGT
AAAACCTCTACAAATGTGGTATGGCTGATTATGATCTCTAGTCAAGGCACTATACATCAAATATTCCTTA
TTAACCCCTTTACAAATTAAAAAGCTAAAGGTACACAATTTTTGAGCATAGTTATTAATAGCAGACACTC
TATGCCTGTGTGGAGTAAGAAAAAACAGTATGTTATGATTATAACTGTTATGCCTACTTATAAAGGTTAC
AGAATATTTTTCCATAATTTTCTTGTATAGCAGTGCAGCTTTTTCCTTTGTGGTGTAAATAGCAAAGCAA
GCAAGAGTTCTATTACTAAACACAGCATGACTCAAAAAACTTAGCAATTCTGAAGGAAAGTCCTTGGGGT
CTTCTACCTTTCTCTTCTTTTTTGGAGGAGTAGAATGTTGAGAGTCAGCAGTAGCCTCATCATCACTAGA
TGGCATTTCTTCTGAGCAAAACAGGTTTTCCTCATTAAAGGCATTCCACCACTGCTCCCATTCATCAGTT
CCATAGGTTGGAATCTAAAATACACAAACAATTAGAATCAGTAGTTTAACACATTATACACTTAAAAATT
TTATATTTACCTTAGAGCTTTAAATCTCTGTAGGTAGTTTGTCCAATTATGTCACACCACAGAAGTAAGG
TTCCTTCACAAAGATCCGGGGCCCACTCATAAATCCAGTTGCCGCCACGGTAGCCAATCACCGTATCGTA
TAAATCATCGTCGGTACGTTCGGCATCGCTCATCACAATACGTGCCTGGACGTCGAGGATTTCGCGTGGG
TCAATGCCGCGCCAGATCCACATCAGACGGTTAATCATGCGATACCAGTGAGGGATGGTTTTACCATCAA
GGGCCGACTGCACAGGCGGTTGTGCGCCGTGATTAAAGCGGCGGACTAGCGTCGAGGTTTCAGGATGTTT
AAAGCGGGGTTTGAACAGGGTTTCGCTCAGGTTTGCCTGTGTCATGGATGCAGCCTCCAGAATACTTACT
GGAAACTATTGTAACCCGCCTGAAGTTAAAAAGAACAACGCCCGGCAGTGCCAGGCGTTGAAAAGATTAG
CGACCGGAGATTGGCGGGACGAATACGACGCCCATATCCCACGGCTGTTCAATCCAGGTATCTTGCGGGA
TATCAACAACATAGTCATCAACCAGCGGACGACCAGCCGGTTTTGCGAAGATGGTGACAAAGTGCGCTTT
TGGATACATTTCACGAATCGCAACCGCAGTACCACCGGTATCCACCAGGTCATCAATAACGATGAAGCCT
TCGCCATCGCCTTCTGCGCGTTTCAGCACTTTAAGCTCGCGCTGGTTGTCGTGATCGTAGCTGGAAATAC
AAACGGTATCGACATGACGAATACCCAGTTCACGCGCCAGTAACGCACCCGGTACAGACCGCCACGGCTT
ACGGCAATAATGCCTTTCCATTGTTCAGAAGGCATCAGTCGGCTTGCGAGTTTACGTGCATGGATCTGCA
ACATGTCCCAGGTGACGATGTATTTTTCGCTCATGTGAAGTGTCCCAGCCTGTTTATCTACGGCTTAAAA
AGTGTTCGAGGGGAAAATAGGTTGCGCGAGATTATAGAGATCTGGCGCACTAAAAACCAGTATTTCACAT
GAGTCCGCGTCTTTTTACGCACTGCCTCTCCCTGACGCGGGATAAAGTGGTATTCTCAAACATATCTCGC
AAGCCTGTCTTGTGTCCAAGCTTTTTGCAAAAGCCTAGGCCTCCAAAAAAGCCTCCTCACTACTTCTGGA
ATAGCTCAGAGGCCGAGGCGGCCTCGGCCTCTGCATAAATAAAAAAAATTAGTCAGCCATGGGGCGGAGA
ATGGGCGGAACTGGGCGGAGTTAGGGGCGGGATGGGCGGAGTTAGGGGCGGGACTATGGTTGCTGACTAA
TTGAGATGCATGCTTTGCATACTTCTGCCTGCTGGGGAGCCTGGGGACTTTCCACACCTGGTTGCTGACT
AATTGAGATGCATGCTTTGCATACTTCTGCCTGCTGGGGAGCCTGGGGACTTTCCACACCCTAACTGACA
CACATTCCACAGCTGCATTAATGAATCGGCCAACGCGCGGGGAGAGGCGGTTTGCGTATTGGGCGCTCTT
CCGCTTCCTCGCTCACTGACTCGCTGCGCTCGGTCGTTCGGCTGCGGCGAGCGGTATCAGCTCACTCAAA
GGCGGTAATACGGTTATCCACAGAATCAGGGGATAACGCAGGAAAGAACATGTGAGCAAAAGGCCAGCAA
AAGGCCAGGAACCGTAAAAAGGCCGCGTTGCTGGCGTTTTTCCATAGGCTCCGCCCCCCTGACGAGCATC
ACAAAAATCGACGCTCAAGTCAGAGGTGGCGAAACCCGACAGGACTATAAAGATACCAGGCGTTTCCCCC
TGGAAGCTCCCTCGTGCGCTCTCCTGTTCCGACCCTGCCGCTTACCGGATACCTGTCCGCCTTTCTCCCT
TCGGGAAGCGTGGCGCTTTCTCATAGCTCACGCTGTAGGTATCTCAGTTCGGTGTAGGTCGTTCGCTCCA
AGCTGGGCTGTGTGCACGAACCCCCCGTTCAGCCCGACCGCTGCGCCTTATCCGGTAACTATCGTCTTGA
GTCCAACCCGGTAAGACACGACTTATCGCCACTGGCAGCAGCCACTGGTAACAGGATTAGCAGAGCGAGG
TATGTAGGCGGTGCTACAGAGTTCTTGAAGTGGTGGCCTAACTACGGCTACACTAGAAGAACAGTATTTG
GTATCTGCGCTCTGCTGAAGCCAGTTACCTTCGGAAAAAGAGTTGGTAGCTCTTGATCCGGCAAACAAAC
CACCGCTGGTAGCGGTGGTTTTTTTGTTTGCAAGCAGCAGATTACGCGCAGAAAAAAAGGATCTCAAGAA
GATCCTTTGATCTTTTCTACGGGGTCTGACGCTCAGTGGAACGAAAACTCACGTTAAGGGATTTTGGTCA
TGAGATTATCAAAAAGGATCTTCACCTAGATCCTTTTAAATTAAAAATGAAGTTTTAAATCAATCTAAAG
TATATATGAGTAAACTTGGTCTGACAGTTACCAATGCTTAATCAGTGAGGCACCTATCTCAGCGATCTGT
CTATTTCGTTCATCCATAGTTGCCTGACTCCCCGTCGTGTAGATAACTACGATACGGGAGGGCTTACCAT
CTGGCCCCAGTGCTGCAATGATACCGCGAGACCCACGCTCACCGGCTCCAGATTTATCAGCAATAAACCA
GCCAGCCGGAAGGGCCGAGCGCAGAAGTGGTCCTGCAACTTTATCCGCCTCCATCCAGTCTATTAATTGT
TGCCGGGAAGCTAGAGTAAGTAGTTCGCCAGTTAATAGTTTGCGCAACGTTGTTGCCATTGCTACAGGCA
TCGTGGTGTCACGCTCGTCGTTTGGTATGGCTTCATTCAGCTCCGGTTCCCAACGATCAAGGCGAGTTAC
ATGATCCCCCATGTTGTGCAAAAAAGCGGTTAGCTCCTTCGGTCCTCCGATCGTTGTCAGAAGTAAGTTG
GCCGCAGTGTTATCACTCATGGTTATGGCAGCACTGCATAATTCTCTTACTGTCATGCCATCCGTAAGAT
GCTTTTCTGTGACTGGTGAGTACTCAACCAAGTCATTCTGAGAATAGTGTATGCGGCGACCGAGTTGCTC
TTGCCCGGCGTCAATACGGGATAATACCGCGCCACATAGCAGAACTTTAAAAGTGCTCATCATTGGAAAA
CGTTCTTCGGGGCGAAAACTCTCAAGGATCTTACCGCTGTTGAGATCCAGTTCGATGTAACCCACTCGTG
CACCCAACTGATCTTCAGCATCTTTTACTTTCACCAGCGTTTCTGGGTGAGCAAAAACAGGAAGGCAAAA
TGCCGCAAAAAAGGGAATAAGGGCGACACGGAAATGTTGAATACTCATACTCTTCCTTTTTCAATATTAT
TGAAGCATTTATCAGGGTTATTGTCTCATGAGCGGATACATATTTGAATGTATTTAGAAAAATAAACAAA
TAGGGGTTCCGCGCACATTTCCCCGAAAAGTGCCACCTGACGTCTAAGAAACCATTATTATCATGACATT
AACCTATAAAAATAGGCGTATCACGAGGCCCTTTCGT
Features (pLannotate 1.2.2; 36 found; start..end, strand, type, name):
      1..36      +  CDS            rop (fragment): Rop protein, which maintains plasmids at low copy number; rop
    138..186     +  misc_feature   bom (fragment): basis of mobility region from pBR322
    187..466     -  CDS            TcR (fragment): tetracycline efflux protein; tet; confers resistance to tetracycline
    694..712     +  promoter       SP6 promoter: promoter for bacteriophage SP6 RNA polymerase
    737..917     -  LTR            5' LTR (truncated): truncated 5' long terminal repeat (LTR) from HIV-1
    937..970     -  protein_bind   loxP: Cre-mediated recombination occurs in the 8-bp core sequence (GCATACAT). Cre recombinase
    991..1025    -  LTR            3' LTR (ΔU3) (fragment): self-inactivating 3' long terminal repeat (LTR) from HIV-1
   1027..1046    -  misc_feature   cPPT/CTS (fragment): central polypurine tract and central termination sequence of HIV-1
   1114..1702    -  misc_feature   WPRE: woodchuck hepatitis virus posttranscriptional regulatory element
   1717..2511    -  CDS            NeoR/KanR: aminoglycoside phosphotransferase from Tn5; aph(3')-II (or nptII); confers resistance to neomycin, kanamycin, and G418 (Geneticin®)
   2510..2547    -  promoter       AmpR promoter (fragment): bla
   2562..3113    -  misc_feature   IRES: internal ribosome entry site (IRES) of the encephalomyocarditis virus (EMCV)
   3141..3169    +  CDS            CmR (fragment): chloramphenicol acetyltransferase; cat; confers resistance to chloramphenicol
   3263..5342    -  CDS            CTNNB1 (fragment): protein involved both in cell-cell adhesion as part of the cadherin protein complex, and in gene transcription as part of the Wnt signaling pathway; CTNNB1; also known as catenin beta-1; related to Drosophila armadillo
   5522..5639    -  misc_feature   cPPT/CTS: central polypurine tract and central termination sequence of HIV-1
   5687..6865    -  promoter       EF-1α promoter: strong constitutive promoter for human elongation factor EF-1α
   6872..6938    -  CDS            small t antigen (fragment): SV40 (simian virus 40) small t antigen
   7000..7100    -  CDS            Rev (fragment): human immunodeficiency virus 1 (HIV-1) Rev protein; rev; enhances nuclear export of unspliced and incompletely spliced viral mRNAs
   7477..7710    -  misc_feature   RRE: The Rev response element (RRE) of HIV-1 allows for Rev-dependent mRNA export from the nucleus to the cytoplasm.
   7856..8219    -  CDS            HIV-1 gag (fragment): gag protein from human immunodeficiency virus 1; gag
   8203..8328    -  misc_feature   HIV-1 Ψ: packaging signal of human immunodeficiency virus type 1
   8375..8632    -  LTR            5' LTR (truncated): truncated 5' long terminal repeat (LTR) from HIV-1
   8680..9009    -  CDS            nef (fragment): NEF_HV1BR - Experimental evidence at protein level: Swiss-Prot protein existence level 1. Extracellular Nef protein targets CD4(+) T-lymphocytes for apoptosis by interacting with CXCR4 surface receptors (PubMed:14990729). From Human immunodeficiency virus type 1 group M subtype B (isolate BRU/LAI) (HIV-1).
   9176..9310    -  polyA_signal   SV40 poly(A) signal: SV40 polyadenylation signal
   9333..9416    -  CDS            large T antigen (fragment): large T antigen from SV40 (simian virus 40)
   9735..9755    -  CDS            SV40 NLS: nuclear localization signal of SV40 (simian virus 40) large T antigen
   9885..9950    -  intron         small t intron: SV40 (simian virus 40) small t antigen intron
   9952..10026   -  CDS            small t antigen (fragment): SV40 (simian virus 40) small t antigen
  10030..10335   -  CDS            frsA (fragment): FRSA_ECOLI - Also known as yafA. Experimental evidence at protein level: Swiss-Prot protein existence level 1. Catalyzes the hydrolysis of esters (PubMed:15808744). Displays esterase activity toward pNP-butyrate (PubMed:15808744). May stimulate mixed-acid fermentation by acting as a fermentation/respiration switch that down-regulates respiration and up- regulates fermentation rates (PubMed:15169777). From Escherichia coli (strain K12).
  10430..10765   -  CDS            gpt (fragment): XGPT_ECOLI - Also known as gpp, gxu. Experimental evidence at protein level: Swiss-Prot protein existence level 1. Purine salvage pathway enzyme that catalyzes the transfer of the ribosyl-5-phosphate group from 5-phospho-alpha-D-ribose 1- diphosphate (PRPP) to the N9 position of the 6-oxopurines guanine and xanthine to form the corresponding ribonucleotides GMP (guanosine 5'- monophosphate) and XMP (xanthosine 5'-monophosphate), with the release of PPi. To a lesser extent, also acts on hypoxanthine (PubMed:9100006, PubMed:3886014). Does not ribophosphorylate adenine (PubMed:3886014). From Esch
  10765..10884   -  CDS            gpt (fragment): XGPT_ECOLI - Also known as gpp, gxu. Experimental evidence at protein level: Swiss-Prot protein existence level 1. Purine salvage pathway enzyme that catalyzes the transfer of the ribosyl-5-phosphate group from 5-phospho-alpha-D-ribose 1- diphosphate (PRPP) to the N9 position of the 6-oxopurines guanine and xanthine to form the corresponding ribonucleotides GMP (guanosine 5'- monophosphate) and XMP (xanthosine 5'-monophosphate), with the release of PPi. To a lesser extent, also acts on hypoxanthine (PubMed:9100006, PubMed:3886014). Does not ribophosphorylate adenine (PubMed:3886014). From Esch
  11084..11413   -  promoter       SV40 promoter: SV40 enhancer and early promoter
  11420..11476   -  CDS            lacI (fragment): lac repressor; lacI; The lac repressor binds to the lac operator to inhibit transcription in E. coli. This inhibition can be relieved by adding lactose or isopropyl-β-D-thiogalactopyranoside (IPTG).
  11659..12247   -  rep_origin     ori: high-copy-number ColE1/pMB1/pBR322/pUC origin of replication
  12418..13278   -  CDS            AmpR: β-lactamase; bla; confers resistance to ampicillin, carbenicillin, and related antibiotics
  13279..13383   -  promoter       AmpR promoter: bla
