[The description below was written by a language model from this plasmid's Addgene catalogue record and pLannotate feature annotations shown in this document.]
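Description:
pLV-beta-catenin deltaN90 is an HIV-1-derived lentiviral vector for stable expression of a constitutively active form of human beta-catenin (CTNNB1) in mammalian cells. It is built on pLV-IRES-neo, a backbone derived from pLV-tTRKRAB-Red by swapping dsRed2 for a neomycin-resistance gene and removing the tTR-KRAB coding sequence. In bacteria it replicates from a ColE1/pUC-type origin and is selected with ampicillin through the bla gene. The 13.5 kb sequence also carries backbone remnants outside the viral genome, including an SV40 promoter driving gpt sequences with an SV40 small t intron and polyadenylation signal, and pBR322-derived fragments.

The viral cassette, annotated on the reverse strand, runs from a 5' LTR through the Ψ packaging signal, partial gag and the RRE to a central polypurine tract. These elements support packaging of the genome, Rev-dependent RNA export and efficient transduction. The EF-1α promoter drives a bicistronic transcript. Its first cistron is beta-catenin lacking amino acids 1–90, carrying an N-terminal Myc tag according to the catalogue entry, although the tag is not separately annotated. An EMCV IRES then directs translation of NeoR, so transduced cells can be selected with G418. A WPRE downstream enhances transcript expression, and the self-inactivating ΔU3 3' LTR contains a loxP site, which in vectors of this type is copied to both LTRs on integration and permits Cre-mediated excision of the provirus.

The N-terminal deletion is recorded as making the protein constitutively active. Repository sequencing also found an S374G difference from the reference protein. The construct was deposited with a study of mammary stem cell state determination.
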