Addgene plasmid #36985: pLV-beta-catenin deltaN90
Depositing lab: Bob Weinberg. Depositing organization: Whitehead Institute for Biomedical Research. Publication: Slug and Sox9 cooperatively determine the mammary stem cell state. Guo W, Keckesova Z, Donaher JL, Shibue T, Tischler V, Reinhardt F, Itzkovitz S, Noske A, Zurrer-Hardi U, Bell G, Tam WL, Mani SA, van Oudenaarden A, Weinberg RA. Cell. 2012 Mar 2;148(5):1015-28. 10.1016/j.cell.2012.02.008 PubMed 22385965.
Backbone
  Vector backbone: pLV-IRES-neo
  Backbone manufacturer: I. Ben-Porath
  Modifications to backbone: pLV-IRES-neo (a gift from I. Ben-Porath) was generated by replacing dsRed2 in pLV-tTRKRAB-Red (Addgene plasmid 12250) with the neomycin-resistance gene and removing the sequence of tTR-KRAB.
  Vector type: Mammalian Expression, Lentiviral
  Selectable markers: Neomycin (select with G418)
Growth in bacteria
  Bacterial resistance: Ampicillin, 100 μg/mL
  Growth temperature: 37°C
  Growth strain: Stbl3
  Copy number: Unknown
Gene/Insert
  Gene/Insert name: beta-catenin deltaN90 (alt names: beta-catenin; CTNNB1)
  Species: H. sapiens (human)
  Mutation: Deletion of amino acids 1-90 (Constitutively Active); S374G in beta-catenin
  Entrez Gene: CTNNB1 (a.k.a. CTNNB, EVR7, MRD19, NEDSDV, armadillo)
  Promoter: EF1a
  Tag / fusion protein: Myc (N terminal on insert)
  Cloning method: Unknown
  Sequencing primers: 5′ EF1a-fwd; 3′ WPRE-R
Terms and licenses: Academic/Nonprofit Terms; Industry Terms: Not Available to Industry
Depositor comments: The pLV-neo vector was modified from the attached vector by replacing dsRed with Neomycin resistant cassette and removing tTR-kRAB. Addgene QC sequence analysis identified a S374G discrepancy, relative to reference sequence NP_001091679.1.
How to cite: pLV-beta-catenin deltaN90 was a gift from Bob Weinberg (Addgene plasmid # 36985 ; http://n2t.net/addgene:36985 ; RRID:Addgene_36985)
