>Addgene plasmid #36985 | pLV-beta-catenin deltaN90 | addgene partial sequence | sequence record 47474 | WPRE-R 5'-CATAGCGTAAAAGGAGCAACA-3'
ATTTTGTATCCAGAGGTTGATTATCATATGACTAGTTCAGAAGAACTCGTCAAGAAGGCGATAGAAGGCG
ATGCGCTGCGAATCGGGAGCGGCGATACCGTAAAGCACGAGGAAGCGGTCAGCCCATTCGCCGCCAAGCT
CTTCAGCAATATCACGGGTAGCCAACGCTATGTCCTGATAGCGGTCCGCCACACCCAGCCGGCCACAGTC
GATGAATCCAGAAAAGCGGCCATTTTCCACCATGATATTCGGCAAGCAGGCATCGCCATGGGTCACGACG
AGATCCTCGCCGTCGGGCATGCGCGCCTTGAGCCTGGCGAACAGTTCGGCTGGCGCGAGCCCCTGATGCT
CTTCGTCCAGATCATCCTGATCGACAAGACCGGCTTCCATCCGAGTACGTGCTCGCTCGATGCGATGTTT
CGCTTGGTGGTCGAATGGGCAGGTAGCCGGATCAAGCGTATGCAGCCGCCGCATTGCATCAGCCATGATG
GATACTTTCTCGGCAGGAGCAAGGTGAGATGACAGGAGATCCTGCCCCGGCACTTCGCCCAATAGCAGCC
AGTCCCTTCCCGCTTCAGTGACAACGTCGAGCACAGCTGCGCAAGGAACGCCCGTCGTGGCCAGCCACGA
TAGCCGCGCTGCCTCGTCCTGCAGTTCATTCAGGGCACCGGACAGGTCGGTCTTGACAAAAAGAACCGGG
CGCCCCTGCGCTGACAGCCGGAACACGGCGGCATCAGAGCAGCCGATTGTCTGTTGTGCCCAGTCATAGC
CGAATAGCCTCTCCACCCAAGCGGCCGGAGAACCTGCGTGCAATCTATCTTGTTCAATCATCAGGGTTAT
TGTCTCATGAGCGGATACATATTTGAAGAATTCGGCCATGGTATTATCATCGTGTTTTTCAAAGGA
