>Addgene plasmid #36985 | pLV-beta-catenin deltaN90 | addgene partial sequence | sequence record 50545 | hCTNNB1-R  5'-gccaaacgctggacattagt-3'
GGGACTGCATGCCCTCATCTAATGTCTCAGGGAACATAGCAGCTCGTACCCTCTGAGCTCGAATCTGCAG
AATTCGTCGACATCGATGGATCCTCAGGTCCTCCTCGGAGATCAGCTTCTGCTCCATGGGATTGACGCGT
GTCTTCTATGGAGGTCAAAACAGCGTGGATTCAACTATCTATCGCGTAAGCTTAGGCCTGGATCCCGTAG
TTTAAACCTCGAGGCTAGTCTCGTGATCGATAAAATTTTGAATTTTTGTAATTTGTTTTTGTAATTCTTT
AGTTTGTATGTCTGTTGCTATTATGTCTACTATTCTTTCCCCTGCACTGTACCCCCCAATCCCCCCTTTT
CTTTTAAAAGTTAACCGATACCGTCGAGATTAATTAAATTTAAATGTCGAAATTCCTCACGACACCTGAA
ATGGAAGAAAAAAACTTTGAACCACTGTCTGAGGCTTGAGAATGAACCAAGATCCAAACTCAAAAAGGGC
AAATTCCAAGGAGAATTACATCAAGTGCCAAGCTGGCCTAACTTCAGTCTCCACCCACTCAGTGTGGGGA
AACTCCATCGCATAAAACCCCTCCCCCCAACCTAAAGACGACGTACTCCAAAAGCTCGAGAACTAATCGA
GGTGCCTGGACGGCGCCCGGTACTCCGTGGAGTCACATGAAGCGACGGCTGAGGACGGAAAGGCCCTTTT
CCTTTGTGTGGGTGACTCACCCGCCCGCTCTCCCGAGCGCCGCGTCCTCCATTTTGAGCTCCCTGCAGCA
GGGCCGGGAAGCGGCCATCTTTCCGCTCACGCAACTGGTGCCGACCGGGCCAGCCTTGCCCGCCCAGGGC
GGGGCGATACACGGCGGGCGCGAGGCCAGGCACCAGAGCAGGCCGGGCCAGCTTGAGACTACCCCCGTCC
GATTCTCGG
