>Addgene plasmid #36985 | pLV-beta-catenin deltaN90 | addgene partial sequence | sequence record 158511 | hBetaCat-R 5'-TTCTGCAGCTTCCTTGTCCT-3'
CTACTCTTTGGATGTTTTCAATGGGAGAATAAAGCAGCTGCACAAACAATGGAATGGTATTTAGTCCTCT
GATAACAATTCGGTTGTGAACATCCCGAGCTAGGATGTGAAGGGCTCCGGTACAACCTTCAACTATTTCT
TCCATGCGGACCCCCTCCACAAATTGCTGCTGTGTCCCACCCATGGACGTACGGCGCTGGGTATCCTGAT
GTGCACGAACAAGCAACTGAACTAGTCGTGGAATGGCACCCTGCTCACGCAAAGGTGCATGATTTGCGGG
ACAAAGGGCAAGATTTCGAATCAATCCAACAGTAGCCTTTATCAGAGGCCAGTGGGATGGTGGGTGTAAG
AGCTTAACCACAACTGGTAGTCCATAGTGAAGGCGAACTGCATTCTGGGCCATCTCTGCTTCTTGGTGTC
GGCTGGTCAGATGACGAAGAGCACAGATGGCAGGCTCAGTGATGTCTTCCCTGTCACCAGCCCGAAGGAC
AGTACGCACAAGAGCCTCTATACCACCCACTTGGCAGACCATCATCTTGTTCTTATAATTATTGCAAGTG
AGGTTAGAAAGAATTCCAGCTGCACAGGTGACCACATTTATATCATCTGAACCCAGAAGCTGAACAAGAG
TCCCAAGGAGACCTTCCATCCCTTCCTGTTTAGTTGCAGCATCTGAAAGATTCCTGAGAGTCCAAAGACA
GTTCTGAACAAGACGTTGACCTGGATCTGTCAGGTGAAGTCCTAAAGCTTGCATTCCACCAGCTTCTACA
ATAGCCGGCTTATTACTAGAGCAGAC
